Addgene plasmid #149304: pDONR207 SARS-CoV-2 NSP1_nostop
Purpose: Gateway-compatible Entry vector, with insert of NSP1 gene's CDS from SARS-CoV-2 isolate Wuhan-Hu-1. Does not contain stop codon.
Depositing lab: Fritz Roth. Depositing organization: Sinai Health System. Publication: A Comprehensive, Flexible Collection of SARS-CoV-2 Coding Regions. Kim DK, Knapp JJ, Kuang D, Chawla A, Cassonnet P, Lee H, Sheykhkarimli D, Samavarchi-Tehrani P, Abdouni H, Rayhan A, Li R, Pogoutse O, Coyaud E, van der Werf S, Demeret C, Gingras AC, Taipale M, Raught B, Jacob Y, Roth FP. G3 (Bethesda). 2020 Aug 6. pii: g3.120.401554. doi: 10.1534/g3.120.401554. PubMed 32763951.
Backbone
  Vector backbone: pDONR207
  Backbone manufacturer: Invitrogen
  Backbone size w/o insert (bp): 5585
  Vector type: Gateway-compatible Entry vector
Growth in bacteria
  Bacterial resistance: Gentamicin, 10 μg/mL
  Growth temperature: 37°C
  Growth strain: DH5alpha
  Copy number: Unknown
Gene/Insert
  Gene/Insert name: NSP1
  Species: SARS-CoV-2 isolate Wuhan-Hu-1
  Insert size (bp): 540
  Mutation: Many synonymous changes due to codon optimization
  Entrez Gene: ORF1ab (a.k.a. GU280_gp01)
  Cloning method: Gateway Cloning
  Sequencing primers: 5′ TCGCGTTAACGCTAGCATGGATCT; 3′ GTAACATCAGAGATTTTGAGACAC
Resource information
  A portion of this plasmid was derived from a plasmid made by: Synthesized from GenScript
Terms and licenses: Academic/Nonprofit Terms; Industry Terms
How to cite: pDONR207 SARS-CoV-2 NSP1_nostop was a gift from Fritz Roth (Addgene plasmid # 149304 ; http://n2t.net/addgene:149304 ; RRID:Addgene_149304)
