[The description below was written by a language model from this plasmid's Addgene catalogue record and pLannotate feature annotations shown in this document.]
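Description:
pDONR207 SARS-CoV-2 NSP1_nostop is a Gateway-compatible entry clone built on the Invitrogen pDONR207 backbone and carrying the coding sequence of non-structural protein 1 (NSP1) from SARS-CoV-2 isolate Wuhan-Hu-1. NSP1 is the N-terminal cleavage product of the ORF1ab/ORF1a replicase polyprotein. The 540 bp insert was derived from synthesized DNA and is codon-optimized, so it differs from the viral sequence by many synonymous changes. It deliberately lacks a stop codon, so the open reading frame can read through into C-terminal tags or fusion partners supplied by a destination vector.

In the sequenced record of about 3.9 kb, the insert is annotated as a fragment of the SARS-CoV-2 replicase polyprotein 1a. The functional text attached to that automated hit concerns nsp10 and reflects the polyprotein database entry rather than this insert. The ORF is flanked by two attL recombination sites, called attL3 and attL2 by the annotation software, which allow LR Clonase-mediated transfer into attR-containing destination vectors. The record is smaller than the listed 5,585 bp empty backbone, which is expected because the BP reaction replaces the donor vector's counter-selection cassette with the insert.

rrnB T1 and T2 terminators bracket the cloning region and insulate it from read-through transcription. No promoter for expressing the insert is annotated, consistent with an entry clone meant for shuttling rather than expression. The plasmid is propagated in E. coli through a high-copy ColE1/pUC-type origin and selected with gentamicin via the aacC1 acetyltransferase gene driven by a class 1 integron Pc promoter. The KanR segments annotated on either side of this cassette are only fragments. The clone belongs to a collection of SARS-CoV-2 coding regions intended for flexible transfer into varied expression systems.
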