Features (pLannotate 1.2.2; 11 found; start..end, strand, type, name):
     96..139     +  terminator     rrnB T1 terminator: Escherichia coli rrnB; transcription terminator T1 from the E. coli rrnB gene
    196..291     +  protein_bind   attL3: mutant version of attL; recombination site for the Gateway® LR reaction LR Clonase™
    294..833     +  CDS            R1A_SARS2 (fragment) (sequence partly withheld): Experimental evidence at protein level: Swiss-Prot protein existence level 1. [Non-structural protein 10]: Plays a pivotal role in viral transcription by stimulating both nsp14 3'-5' exoribonuclease and nsp16 2'-O-methyltransferase activities. Therefore plays an essential role in viral mRNAs cap methylation. From Severe acute respiratory syndrome coronavirus 2 (2019-nCoV) (SARS-CoV-2).
    835..934     -  protein_bind   attL2: mutant version of attL; recombination site for the Gateway® LR reaction LR Clonase™
   1057..1683    +  CDS            KanR (fragment): aminoglycoside phosphotransferase; aph(3')-Ia; confers resistance to kanamycin in bacteria or G418 (Geneticin®) in eukaryotes
   1717..2250    -  CDS            GmR: gentamycin acetyltransferase; aacC1; confers resistance to gentamycin
   2439..2467    -  promoter       Pc promoter: intI1 (promoter lies within the coding sequence); class 1 integron promoter
   2445..2792    -  CDS            YPR2_ECOLX (fragment): Protein predicted: Swiss-Prot protein existence level 4. From Escherichia coli.
   2797..2981    +  CDS            KanR (fragment): aminoglycoside phosphotransferase; aph(3')-Ia; confers resistance to kanamycin in bacteria or G418 (Geneticin®) in eukaryotes
   3124..3712    +  rep_origin     ori: high-copy-number ColE1/pMB1/pBR322/pUC origin of replication
   3847..3874    -  terminator     rrnB T2 terminator: transcription terminator T2 from the E. coli rrnB gene
>Addgene plasmid #149304 | pDONR207 SARS-CoV-2 NSP1_nostop | addgene full sequence | sequence record 296393 | Addgene NGS Result
CTGCCCGCCACCCTCCGGGCCGTTGCTTCACAACGTTCAAATCCGCTCCCGGCGGATTTGTCCTACTCAG
GAGAGCGTTCACCGACAAACAACAGATAAAACGAAAGGCCCAGTCTTCCGACTGAGCCTTTCGTTTTATT
TGATGCCTGGCAGTTCCCTACTCTCGCGTTAACGCTAGCATGGATCTCGGGCCCCAAATAATGATTTTAT
TTTGACTGATAGTGACCTGTTCGTTGCAACAAATTGATGAGCAATGCTTTTTTATAATGCCAACTTTGTA
CAAAAAAGTTGGCATGGAGAGCCTGGTGCCTGGCTTCAAC
[348 nt withheld, positions 321-668]
AACGGAAACAAGGGTGCCGGCGGACACTCCTACGGTGCTGACCTGAAGTCTTTCGACCTGGGCGACGAGC
TGGGAACTGACCCTTACGAGGACTTCCAGGAAAACTGGAACACCAAGCACAGCTCCGGAGTGACCAGAGA
GCTGATGCGTGAACTGAACGGTGGCTACCCAACTTTCTTGTACAAAGTTGGCATTATAAGAAAGCATTGC
TTATCAATTTGTTGCAACGAACAGGTCACTATCAGTCAAAATAAAATCATTATTTGCCATCCAGCTGCAG
CTCTGGCCCGTGTCTCAAAATCTCTGATGTTACATTGCACAAGATAAAAATATATCATCATGAACAATAA
AACTGTCTGCTTACATAAACAGTAATACAAGGGGTGTTATGAGCCATATTCAACGGGAAACGTCGAGGCC
GCGATTAAATTCCAACATGGATGCTGATTTATATGGGTATAAATGGGCTCGCGATAATGTCGGGCAATCA
GGTGCGACAATCTATCGCTTGTATGGGAAGCCCGATGCGCCAGAGTTGTTTCTGAAACATGGCAAAGGTA
GCGTTGCCAATGATGTTACAGATGAGATGGTCAGACTAAACTGGCTGACGGAATTTATGCCTCTTCCGAC
CATCAAGCATTTTATCCGTACTCCTGATGATGCATGGTTACTCACCACTGCGATCCCCGGAAAAACAGCA
TTCCAGGTATTAGAAGAATATCCTGATTCAGGTGAAAATATTGTTGATGCGCTGGCAGTGTTCCTGCGCC
GGTTGCATTCGATTCCTGTTTGTAATTGTCCTTTTAACAGCGATCGCGTATTTCGTCTCGCTCAGGCGCA
ATCACGAATGAATAACGGTTTGGTTGATGCGAGTGATTTTGATGACGAGCGTAATGGCTGGCCTGTTGAA
CAAGTCTGGAAAGAAATGCATAAACTTTTGCCATTCTCACCGGATTCAGTCGTCACTCATGGTGATTTCT
CACTTGATAACCTTATTTTTGACGAGGGGAAATTAGGCCGGGAAGCCGATCTCGGCTTGAACGAATTGTT
AGGTGGCGGTACTTGGGTCGATATCAAAGTGCATCACTTCTTCCCGTATGCCCAACTTTGTATAGAGAGC
CACTGCGGGATCGTCACCGTAATCTGCTTGCACGTAGATCACATAAGCACCAAGCGCGTTGGCCTCATGC
TTGAGGAGATTGATGAGCGCGGTGGCAATGCCCTGCCTCCGGTGCTCGCCGGAGACTGCGAGATCATAGA
TATAGATCTCACTACGCGGCTGCTCAAACTTGGGCAGAACGTAAGCCGCGAGAGCGCCAACAACCGCTTC
TTGGTCGAAGGCAGCAAGCGCGATGAATGTCTTACTACGGAGCAAGTTCCCGAGGTAATCGGAGTCCGGC
TGATGTTGGGAGTAGGTGGCTACGTCTCCGAACTCACGACCGAAAAGATCAAGAGCAGCCCGCATGGATT
TGACTTGGTCAGGGCCGAGCCTACATGTGCGAATGATGCCCATACTTGAGCCACCTAACTTTGTTTTAGG
GCGACTGCCCTGCTGCGTAACATCGTTGCTGCTGCGTAACATCGTTGCTGCTCCATAACATCAAACATCG
ACCCACGGCGTAACGCGCTTGCTGCTTGGATGCCCGAGGCATAGACTGTACAAAAAAACAGTCATAACAA
GCCATGAAAACCGCCACTGCGCCGTTACCACCGCTGCGTTCGGTCAAGGTTCTGGACCAGTTGCGTGAGC
GCATACGCTACTTGCATTACAGTTTACGAACCGAACAGGCTTATGTCAACTGGGTTCGTGCCTTCATCCG
TTTCCACGGTGTGCGTCACCCGGCAACCTTGGGCAGCAGCGAAGTCGAGGCATTTCTGTCCTGGCTGGCG
AACGAGCGCAAGGTTTCGGTCTCCACGCATCGTCAGGCATTGGCGGCCTTGCTGTTCTTCTACGGCAAGG
TGCTGTGCACGGATCTGCCCTGGCTTCAGGAGATCGGAAGACCTCGGCCGTCGCGGCGCTTGCCGGTGGT
GCTGACCCCGGATGAAGTGGTTCGCATCCTCGGTTTTCTGGAAGGCGAGCATCGTTTGTTCGCCCAGGAC
TCTAGCTATAGTTCTAGTGGTTGGCTACTAATAGGTTGTATTGATGTTGGACGAGTCGGAATCGCAGACC
GATACCAGGATCTTGCCATCCTATGGAACTGCCTCGGTGAGTTTTCTCCTTCATTACAGAAACGGCTTTT
TCAAAAATATGGTATTGATAATCCTGATATGAATAAATTGCAGTTTCATTTGATGCTCGATGAGTTTTTC
TAATCAGAATTGGTTAATTGGTTGTAACACTGGCAGAGCATTACGCTGACTTGACGGGACGGCGCAAGCT
CATGACCAAAATCCCTTAACGTGAGTTTTCGTTCCACTGAGCGTCAGACCCCGTAGAAAAGATCAAAGGA
TCTTCTTGAGATCCTTTTTTTCTGCGCGTAATCTGCTGCTTGCAAACAAAAAAACCACCGCTACCAGCGG
TGGTTTGTTTGCCGGATCAAGAGCTACCAACTCTTTTTCCGAAGGTAACTGGCTTCAGCAGAGCGCAGAT
ACCAAATACTGTTCTTCTAGTGTAGCCGTAGTTAGGCCACCACTTCAAGAACTCTGTAGCACCGCCTACA
TACCTCGCTCTGCTAATCCTGTTACCAGTGGCTGCTGCCAGTGGCGATAAGTCGTGTCTTACCGGGTTGG
ACTCAAGACGATAGTTACCGGATAAGGCGCAGCGGTCGGGCTGAACGGGGGGTTCGTGCACACAGCCCAG
CTTGGAGCGAACGACCTACACCGAACTGAGATACCTACAGCGTGAGCTATGAGAAAGCGCCACGCTTCCC
GAAGGGAGAAAGGCGGACAGGTATCCGGTAAGCGGCAGGGTCGGAACAGGAGAGCGCACGAGGGAGCTTC
CAGGGGGAAACGCCTGGTATCTTTATAGTCCTGTCGGGTTTCGCCACCTCTGACTTGAGCGTCGATTTTT
GTGATGCTCGTCAGGGGGGCGGAGCCTATGGAAAAACGCCAGCAACGCGGCCTTTTTACGGTTCCTGGCC
TTTTGCTGGCCTTTTGCTCACATGTTCTTTCCTGCGTTATCCCCTGATTCTGTGGATAACCGTATTACCG
CTAGCCAGGAAGAGTTTGTAGAAACGCAAAAAGGCCATCCGTCAGGATGGCCTTCTGCTTAGTTTGATGC
CTGGCAGTTTATGGCGGGCGTC
