>Addgene plasmid #149304 | pDONR207 SARS-CoV-2 NSP1_nostop | depositor partial sequence | sequence record 291911 | Inserted CDS without stop codon
ATGGAGAGCCTGGTGCCTGGCTTCAAC
[348 nt withheld, positions 28-375]
AACGGAAACAAGGGTGCCGGCGGACACTCCTACGGTGCTGACCTGAAGTCTTTCGACCTGGGCGACGAGC
TGGGAACTGACCCTTACGAGGACTTCCAGGAAAACTGGAACACCAAGCACAGCTCCGGAGTGACCAGAGA
GCTGATGCGTGAACTGAACGGTGGC
